>Addgene plasmid #237038 | CMV/LgBiT-SmBiT Fusion Control Vector | depositor full sequence | sequence record 470496 | CMV/LgBiT-SmBiT Fusion Control Vector sequence 5787 bps
TCAATATTGGCCATTAGCCATATTATTCATTGGTTATATAGCATAAATCAATATTGGCTATTGGCCATTG
CATACGTTGTATCTATATCATAATATGTACATTTATATTGGCTCATGTCCAATATGACCGCCATGTTGGC
ATTGATTATTGACTAGTTATTAATAGTAATCAATTACGGGGTCATTAGTTCATAGCCCATATATGGAGTT
CCGCGTTACATAACTTACGGTAAATGGCCCGCCTGGCTGACCGCCCAACGACCCCCGCCCATTGACGTCA
ATAATGACGTATGTTCCCATAGTAACGCCAATAGGGACTTTCCATTGACGTCAATGGGTGGAGTATTTAC
GGTAAACTGCCCACTTGGCAGTACATCAAGTGTATCATATGCCAAGTCCGCCCCCTATTGACGTCAATGA
CGGTAAATGGCCCGCCTGGCATTATGCCCAGTACATGACCTTACGGGACTTTCCTACTTGGCAGTACATC
TACGTATTAGTCATCGCTATTACCATGGTGATGCGGTTTTGGCAGTACACCAATGGGCGTGGATAGCGGT
TTGACTCACGGGGATTTCCAAGTCTCCACCCCATTGACGTCAATGGGAGTTTGTTTTGGCACCAAAATCA
ACGGGACTTTCCAAAATGTCGTAATAACCCCGCCCCGTTGACGCAAATGGGCGGTAGGCGTGTACGGTGG
GAGGTCTATATAAGCAGAGCTGGTTTAGTGAACCGTCAGATCACTAGAAGCTTTATTGCGGTAGTTTATC
ACAGTTAAATTGCTAACGCAGTCAGTGCTTCTGACACAACAGTCTCGAACTTAAGCTGCAGAAGTTGGTC
GTGAGGCACTGGGCAGGTAAGTATCAAGGTTACAAGACAGGTTTAAGGAGACCAATAGAAACTGGGCTTG
TCGAGACAGAGAAGACTCTTGCGTTTCTGATAGGCACCTATTGGTCTTACTGACATCCACTTTGCCTTTC
TCTCCACAGGTGTCCACTCCCAGTTCAATTACAGCTCTTAAGGCTAGAGTATTAATACGACTCACTATAG
GGCTAGCGATCGCCATGGTCTTCACACTCGAAGATTTCGTTGGGGACTGGGAACAGACAGCCGCCTACAA
CCTGGACCAAGTCCTTGAACAGGGAGGTGTGTCCAGTTTGCTGCAGAATCTCGCCGTGTCCGTAACTCCG
ATCCAAAGGATTGTCCGGAGCGGTGAAAATGCCCTGAAGATCGACATCCATGTCATCATCCCGTATGAAG
GTCTGAGCGCCGACCAAATGGCCCAGATCGAAGAGGTGTTTAAGGTGGTGTACCCTGTGGATGATCATCA
CTTTAAGGTGATCCTGCCCTATGGCACACTGGTAATCGACGGGGTTACGCCGAACATGCTGAACTATTTC
GGACGGCCGTATGAAGGCATCGCCGTGTTCGACGGCAAAAAGATCACTGTAACAGGGACCCTGTGGAACG
GCAACAAAATTATCGACGAGCGCCTGATCACCCCCGACGGCTCCATGCTGTTCCGAGTAACCATCAACAG
TGGGAGTTCCGGTGGTGGCGGGAGCGGAGGTGGAGGCTCGAGCGGTGTGACCGGCTACCGGCTGTTCGAG
GAGATTCTGGTTTAAACGAATTCGGGCTCGGTACCCGGGGATCCTCTAGAGTCGACCTGCAGGCATGCAA
GCTGATCCGGCTGCTAACAAAGCCCGAAAGGAAGCTGAGTTGGCTGCTGCCACCGCTGAGCAATAACTAG
CATAACCCCTTGGGGCGGCCGCTTCGAGCAGACATGATAAGATACATTGATGAGTTTGGACAAACCACAA
CTAGAATGCAGTGAAAAAAATGCTTTATTTGTGAAATTTGTGATGCTATTGCTTTATTTGTAACCATTAT
AAGCTGCAATAAACAAGTTAACAACAACAATTGCATTCATTTTATGTTTCAGGTTCAGGGGGAGATGTGG
GAGGTTTTTTTAAGCAAGTAAAACCTCTACAAATGTGGTAAAATCGAATTTTAACAAAATATTAACGCTT
ACAATTTCCTGATGCGGTATTTTCTCCTTACGCATCTGTGCGGTATTTCACACCGCATACGCGGATCTGC
GCAGCACCATGGCCTGAAATAACCTCTGAAAGAGGAACTTGGTTAGGTACCTTCTGAGGCGGAAAGAACC
AGCTGTGGAATGTGTGTCAGTTAGGGTGTGGAAAGTCCCCAGGCTCCCCAGCAGGCAGAAGTATGCAAAG
CATGCATCTCAATTAGTCAGCAACCAGGTGTGGAAAGTCCCCAGGCTCCCCAGCAGGCAGAAGTATGCAA
AGCATGCATCTCAATTAGTCAGCAACCATAGTCCCGCCCCTAACTCCGCCCATCCCGCCCCTAACTCCGC
CCAGTTCCGCCCATTCTCCGCCCCATGGCTGACTAATTTTTTTTATTTATGCAGAGGCCGAGGCCGCCTC
GGCCTCTGAGCTATTCCAGAAGTAGTGAGGAGGCTTTTTTGGAGGCCTAGGCTTTTGCAAAAAGCTTGAT
TCTTCTGACACAACAGTCTCGAACTTAAGGCTAGAGCCACCATGATTGAACAAGATGGATTGCACGCAGG
TTCTCCGGCCGCTTGGGTGGAGAGGCTATTCGGCTATGACTGGGCACAACAGACAATCGGCTGCTCTGAT
GCCGCCGTGTTCCGGCTGTCAGCGCAGGGGCGCCCGGTTCTTTTTGTCAAGACCGACCTGTCCGGTGCCC
TGAATGAACTGCAGGACGAGGCAGCGCGGCTATCGTGGCTGGCCACGACGGGCGTTCCTTGCGCAGCTGT
GCTCGACGTTGTCACTGAAGCGGGAAGGGACTGGCTGCTATTGGGCGAAGTGCCGGGGCAGGATCTCCTG
TCATCTCACCTTGCTCCTGCCGAGAAAGTATCCATCATGGCTGATGCAATGCGGCGGCTGCATACGCTTG
ATCCGGCTACCTGCCCATTCGACCACCAAGCGAAACATCGCATCGAGCGAGCACGTACTCGGATGGAAGC
CGGTCTTGTCGATCAGGATGATCTGGACGAAGAGCATCAGGGGCTCGCGCCAGCCGAACTGTTCGCCAGG
CTCAAGGCGCGCATGCCCGACGGCGAGGATCTCGTCGTGACCCATGGCGATGCCTGCTTGCCGAATATCA
TGGTGGAAAATGGCCGCTTTTCTGGATTCATCGACTGTGGCCGGCTGGGTGTGGCGGACCGCTATCAGGA
CATAGCGTTGGCTACCCGTGATATTGCTGAAGAGCTTGGCGGCGAATGGGCTGACCGCTTCCTCGTGCTT
TACGGTATCGCCGCTCCCGATTCGCAGCGCATCGCCTTCTATCGCCTTCTTGACGAGTTCTTCTGAGCGG
GACTCTGGGGTTCGAAATGACCGACCAAGCGACGCCCAACCTGCCATCACGATGGCCGCAATAAAATATC
TTTATTTTCATTACATCTGTGTGTTGGTTTTTTGTGTGAATCGATAGCGATAAGGATCCTCTTTGCGCTT
GCGTTTTCCCTTGTCCAGATAGCCCAGTAGCTGACATTCATCCGGGGTCAGCACCGTTTCTGCGGACTGG
CTTTCTACGTAATGGTTTCTTAGACGTCAGGTGGCACTTTTCGGGGAAATGTGCGCGGAACCCCTATTTG
TTTATTTTTCTAAATACATTCAAATATGTATCCGCTCATGAGACAATAACCCTGATAAATGCTTCAATAA
TATTGAAAAAGGAAGAGTATGAGTATTCAACATTTCCGTGTCGCCCTTATTCCCTTTTTTGCGGCATTTT
GCCTTCCTGTTTTTGCTCACCCAGAAACGCTGGTGAAAGTAAAAGATGCTGAAGATCAGTTGGGTGCACG
AGTGGGTTACATCGAACTGGATCTCAACAGCGGTAAGATCCTTGAGAGTTTTCGCCCCGAAGAACGTTTT
CCAATGATGAGCACTTTCAAAGTTCTGCTATGTGGCGCGGTATTATCCCGTATTGACGCCGGGCAAGAGC
AACTCGGTCGCCGCATACACTATTCTCAGAATGACTTGGTTGAGTACTCACCAGTCACAGAAAAGCATCT
TACGGATGGCATGACAGTAAGAGAATTATGCAGTGCTGCCATAACCATGAGTGATAACACTGCGGCCAAC
TTACTTCTGACAACTATCGGAGGACCGAAGGAGCTAACCGCTTTTTTGCACAACATGGGGGATCATGTAA
CTCGCCTTGATCGTTGGGAACCGGAGCTGAATGAAGCCATACCAAACGACGAGCGTGACACCACGATGCC
TGTAGCAATGGCAACAACGTTGCGCAAACTATTAACTGGCGAACTACTTACTCTAGCTTCCCGGCAACAA
TTAATAGACTGGATGGAGGCGGATAAAGTTGCAGGACCACTTCTGCGCTCGGCCCTTCCGGCTGGCTGGT
TTATTGCTGATAAATCTGGAGCCGGTGAGCGTGGGTCTCGCGGTATCATTGCAGCACTGGGGCCAGATGG
TAAGCCCTCCCGTATCGTAGTTATCTACACGACGGGGAGTCAGGCAACTATGGATGAACGAAATAGACAG
ATCGCTGAGATAGGTGCCTCACTGATTAAGCATTGGTAATTCGAAATGACCGACCAAGCGACGCCCAACC
GGTATCAGCTCACTCAAAGGCGGTAATACGGTTATCCACAGAATCAGGGGATAACGCAGGAAAGAACATG
TGAGCAAAAGGCCAGCAAAAGGCCAGGAACCGTAAAAAGGCCGCGTTGCTGGCGTTTTTCCATAGGCTCC
GCCCCCCTGACGAGCATCACAAAAATCGACGCTCAAGTCAGAGGTGGCGAAACCCGACAGGACTATAAAG
ATACCAGGCGTTTCCCCCTGGAAGCTCCCTCGTGCGCTCTCCTGTTCCGACCCTGCCGCTTACCGGATAC
CTGTCCGCCTTTCTCCCTTCGGGAAGCGTGGCGCTTTCTCATAGCTCACGCTGTAGGTATCTCAGTTCGG
TGTAGGTCGTTCGCTCCAAGCTGGGCTGTGTGCACGAACCCCCCGTTCAGCCCGACCGCTGCGCCTTATC
CGGTAACTATCGTCTTGAGTCCAACCCGGTAAGACACGACTTATCGCCACTGGCAGCAGCCACTGGTAAC
AGGATTAGCAGAGCGAGGTATGTAGGCGGTGCTACAGAGTTCTTGAAGTGGTGGCCTAACTACGGCTACA
CTAGAAGGACAGTATTTGGTATCTGCGCTCTGCTGAAGCCAGTTACCTTCGGAAAAAGAGTTGGTAGCTC
TTGATCCGGCAAACAAACCACCGCTGGTAGCGGTGGTTTTTTTGTTTGCAAGCAGCAGATTACGCGCAGA
AAAAAAGGATTTCAAGAAGATCCTTTGATCTTTTCTACGGGGTCTGACGCTCAGTGGAACGAAAACTCAC
GTTAAGGGATTTTGGTCATGAGATTATCAAAAAGGATCTTCACCTAGATCCTTTTATAGTCCGGAAATAC
AGGAACGCACGCTGGATGGCCCTTCGCTGGGATGGTGAAACCATGAAAAATGGCAGCTTCAGTGGATTAA
GTGGGGGTAATGTGGCCTGTACCCTCTGGTTGCATAGGTATTCATACGGTTAAAATTTATCAGGCGCGAT
TGCGGCAGTTTTTCGGGTGGTTTGTTGCCATTTTTACCTGTCTGCTGCCGTGATCGCGCTGAACGCGTTT
TAGCGGTGCGTACAATTAAGGGATTATGGTAAATCCACTTACTGTCTGCCCTCGTAGCCATCGAGATAAA
CCGCAGTACTCCGGCCACGATGCGTCCGGCGTAGAGGATCGAGATCT
Features (pLannotate 1.2.2; 20 found; start..end, strand, type, name):
    140..517     +  enhancer       CMV enhancer: human cytomegalovirus immediate early enhancer
    519..718     +  promoter       CMV promoter: human cytomegalovirus (CMV) immediate early promoter
    857..989     +  intron         chimeric intron: chimera between introns from human β-globin and immunoglobulin heavy chain genes
   1033..1051    +  promoter       T7 promoter: promoter for bacteriophage T7 RNA polymerase
   1065..1538    +  CDS            Nluc (fragment): NanoLuc® luciferase human codon-optimized
   1628..1683    +  misc_feature   MCS: pUC18/19 multiple cloning site
   1690..1739    +  CDS            SET1 (fragment): solubility-enhancement tag derived from T7 phage gene 10B
   1747..1766    +  terminator     T7 terminator (fragment): transcription terminator for bacteriophage T7 RNA polymerase
   1788..1909    -  polyA_signal   SV40 poly(A) signal: SV40 polyadenylation signal
   1932..2000    -  CDS            large T antigen (fragment): large T antigen from SV40 (simian virus 40)
   2005..2037    +  rep_origin     M13 ori (fragment): M13 bacteriophage origin of replication; arrow indicates direction of (+) strand synthesis
   2038..2089    -  misc_feature   bom (fragment): basis of mobility region from pBR322
   2154..2511    +  promoter       SV40 promoter: SV40 enhancer and early promoter
   2562..3353    +  CDS            neo: KKA2_KLEPN - Also known as kan, nptII. Experimental evidence at protein level: Swiss-Prot protein existence level 1. Resistance to kanamycin, neomycin, paromomycin, ribostamycin, butirosin and gentamicin B. From Klebsiella pneumoniae.
   3420..3468    +  polyA_signal   poly(A) signal: synthetic polyadenylation signal
   3489..3581    -  CDS            tnpA (fragment): TN5P_ECOLX - Also known as tnp. Experimental evidence at protein level: Swiss-Prot protein existence level 1. Mediates transposition of transposon Tn5 by a 'cut and paste' mechanism. First, the monomeric transposase binds the 19 bp inverted DNA repeats flanking the transposon. Then, dimerization of the DNA- bound transposase creates a synaptic DNA complex. After nicking of the first DNA strand, excision of the transposon proceeds through a series of intermediates. The transposase then mediates the insertion of the transposon at a new site by strand transfer. The activity of the wild- type tran
   3624..3728    +  promoter       AmpR promoter: bla
   3729..4589    +  CDS            AmpR: β-lactamase; bla; confers resistance to ampicillin, carbenicillin, and related antibiotics
   4747..5335    -  rep_origin     ori: high-copy-number ColE1/pMB1/pBR322/pUC origin of replication
   5451..5734    +  misc_feature   cer region: ColE1-derived recombination site that helps to maintain plasmids as monomers
