>Addgene plasmid #237038 | CMV/LgBiT-SmBiT Fusion Control Vector | addgene full sequence | sequence record 477410 | Addgene NGS Result
GAAAATGGCTCTGTACCCCCAGGTGCCCAGCCTTCACTAGGGGTCATCTGGTATGGAGGGGGGGGTCCTC
GGACCACTCCCCGAGGCCCGTGCTGATGGACCATCATGTCCTGGAGGGAACACTGCTGGACAACCACTTG
TTCCTGCTTCCTCCTCTTCTCTTCATAAAACTCCTGCTGCAGTTTCAGCCACGCTATCTGCTCGGGAGTC
ATATGGTCAAGGTGGTCGGGTCCTATGGTCCCAGACTGGGAGTTCATAGAAGGTGGAACCATTTCATCTG
GAGAAAAGGGTACATCTCTATGTCCTTGAGGGCCAAATGGAGCTCCCACGTCTGTCCGGGGCCCAGGTCC
CTTACCTAGGCTTTGGGATTGGGCCATCATGGCCTGTATTGGCCCTTCTGGTTTTTTCTGAGGCCCATCT
AATACCCCAGGATTCTGCTGCGGTCCCCCACTTTGTGCTCCTGTGAATTCTTTCTCATCAGGAAAAAGCA
TGCGCTGGATATCTCTGAGAGTTTGTAAGGAGCGCTCCCGGTGCTCCAGCTGCTCCTGAGATAGGCCATC
GGGATTCTCTCCCAGTGTGGGGGGCTCGCCACTGGACACTGGTGGAGGCGGAGGGGCTTTGGGATCTGCT
GAAGAGCTATTGCTCCCCTGGGAGACAGGGGTCACTGCCCTATTGTTGGGAGTTGAGTTGGGCCCAGTAC
CATCTGGGGGCAGTGGAGTGGAGCTGGCAGGACTTCCTACAGAAGGAATCAGTTTGTTTTCTACCCCAGG
ACTCTCCCGGTCCAGGGGACGTGGGGGTGCGGCAGGCTTGGGTGCTGGTGCCGGAATGGGTGGAGTTGGC
TGCAGTCTGGTATTCTGGGAAGAATTCTGGTCCTGGTTGGCCGGAGCTGGGGGCTGTTGTGGGAGAGGTT
TCGGATCATTCCGAAGGGCAGATATCTGTGTGTTCAGAGGCGCTGTGCTTCTCTCTGTCTTGTTGTTAGA
AATGTTCTGGATGTGGAAAGAGACGATAGTTTCAACCTGGCCCTTCAAAACAGCTTCTGCAGCTTTATTG
GCCATCTCAGTAGAAAACACGTACACCACTTTGGCTGGAGTCTTCTGAGCAGGTGTGGGCTCTGTGGCAG
TAGTTTGGCCATGGGAGGGGGTAGAAGACCTGGGGGCTGTAGCATTTGATGGGGTCATCGAGTGTGGTGT
GTGCTGGGAATCCTGGGACTTTATGTGGTCAGCAGAATTACATTCTTTAATGTCAGAGTCATCGTTTGGA
GTCCCAGGATCTCTCTGATCAAAGGAGTCGGCGGAAATACTTCGCTCCCTTTTCCCCTTGCCCTTGGCAC
CATTTCCAGCCCCATTCTTCAGCCCCATGCTCCCACCTGGGCCAGGGAGTGCTTTAGGGGTATGGCCCCC
ACTCTTGGAGTCACAGGGGGATGGCTGGGATTGGCTGGCTGAGCCCCCCTGTTTACCCTGATTGGAGAAT
TTGGAATCCAGCTGGGGGTTTCCAGATGGGGACATCACTGTAGGGGGACGGACCATCACCTCCTGCTTTG
ACTTAGGGCTACTCTGTGTGTTTCCTGATGGAGAGCTCCTCACTTTAGGGTTACTGGAATGCATGGCGAT
CGCACCGCTCGAGCCTCCACCTCCGCTCCCGCCACCACCGGAGCTCCCGAGAATCTCCTCGAACAGCCGG
TAGCCGGTCACCATGGTGAGCGCTAGCCCTATAGTGAGTCGTATTAATACTCTAGCCTTAAGAGCTGTAA
TTGAACTGGGAGTGGACACCTGTGGAGAGAAAGGCAAAGTGGATGTCAGTAAGACCAATAGGTGCCTATC
AGAAACGCAAGAGTCTTCTCTGTCTCGACAAGCCCAGTTTCTATTGGTCTCCTTAAACCTGTCTTGTAAC
CTTGATACTTACCTGCCCAGTGCCTCACGACCAACTTCTGCAGCTTAAGTTCGAGACTGTTGTGTCAGAA
GCACTGACTGCGTTAGCAATTTAACTGTGATAAACTACCGCAATAAAGCTTCTAGTGATCTGACGGTTCA
CTAAACCAGCTCTGCTTATATAGACCTCCCACCGTACACGCCTACCGCCCATTTGCGTCAACGGGGCGGG
GTTATTACGACATTTTGGAAAGTCCCGTTGATTTTGGTGCCAAAACAAACTCCCATTGACGTCAATGGGG
TGGAGACTTGGAAATCCCCGTGAGTCAAACCGCTATCCACGCCCATTGGTGTACTGCCAAAACCGCATCA
CCATGGTAATAGCGATGACTAATACGTAGATGTACTGCCAAGTAGGAAAGTCCCGTAAGGTCATGTACTG
GGCATAATGCCAGGCGGGCCATTTACCGTCATTGACGTCAATAGGGGGCGGACTTGGCATATGATACACT
TGATGTACTGCCAAGTGGGCAGTTTACCGTAAATACTCCACCCATTGACGTCAATGGAAAGTCCCTATTG
GCGTTACTATGGGAACATACGTCATTATTGACGTCAATGGGCGGGGGTCGTTGGGCGGTCAGCCAGGCGG
GCCATTTACCGTAAGTTATGTAACGCGGAACTCCATATATGGGCTATGAACTAATGACCCCGTAATTGAT
TACTATTAATAACTAGTGGCGCGCCATAATCCTAGGCTCTCGTACGAAGTCAGCTGATAACGTCGACGTA
TTGCGGCCGCGGATCATAATCAGCCATACCACATTTGTAGAGGTTTTACTTGCTTTAAAAAACCTCCCAC
ACCTCCCCCTGAACCTGAAACATAAAATGAATGCAATTGTTGTTGTTAACTTGTTTATTGCAGCTTATAA
TGGTTACAAATAAAGCAATAGCATCACAAATTTCACAAATAAAGCATTTTTTTCACTGCATTCTAGTTGT
GGTTTGTCCAAACTCATCAATGTATCTTATCATGTCTGCTCGAAGCGGCCTTGCTCAGCGGTGGCAGCAG
CCAACTCAGCTTCCTTTCGGGCTTTGTTAGCAGCCGGATCAGCTTGCATGCCTGCAGGTCGACTCTAGAG
GATCCCCGGGTACCGAGCCCGAATTCGTTTAAACAAACATCATGTTTCCTGGGTTGCCAGGTCCTTGGCT
AAATCCACCCATGCCCACGTCAGCAGCCATGCCCCGGGGCCTCATCTGTGGGGGGATCATGATGTTCTGT
TGGGGTCCCATCATGCCCTGCATGGACATCATCATGCCTGGAGAGCCCACAGGCCCAGGGTGGGTGTAGA
GCCCGGCAGGCCCCCGATCCTTGCCAGGAATCATGCCCACGGCAGCAGCTGGATTGCTCATCAGGGTGGG
CTGGCCGGGCATTGTAGATTGTGCTGGTGACATCATCCGATGGTGAGGTCCCATCATGCCTTGTTGGAGA
AAGGCTGGTGGTCTCATGGGGTTGTGGCCTGGCATGGATGGAGCTGTACCAAGAGGGATGTCCGGAGTTC
CCACTGGCCCTGGACCTCCCATGCCAGGTAATGCTAGTCCCATTCTGGGGGCTTGTTCGCCCATCATCCC
CTGCATGTGTGAAAACCCAGGTCCAGGACCCTGGGGCTGTTTACGGCCTGGAACTTCCCCTCGAGGGAAA
TATTGCAGCGTCTGGCTGGGCTTCTCAGATGGAATAATGCGGGATAGATCAAACTCAGGTATTCCGGTGG
CTCCAGGTCGGATGACCTCCTGCAGATCTGGGTCTGTAAACACCGAAGGCATGCTGTTCCCCAGGACAGT
GAAGGAGTCAGGACCCCCGGGGCCTCCAGGCTTGCAAAGTGCTGCATCTGCTGAACTTTGGGGCAGGTTG
CTGGGGCGGCCAAGGGGGCCTTCTCCTGGGAAACCCATCCCTCCTGGGAAGCTGCCCTGCCCCCCACTGG
GGCCATTGTGAGGGAATGGAACCTGCTGTGGGGGAGACTGTACTGGAGGGAAGCCCTGGGGGAAGCCCAT
CCGTCCTTGAGGTACCATCGGTGGCTCCTGGGACCCATGCCCCATGATAGGATTGTGTGACATCAAGCCA
GGCCCCATTGGGACCCCATGAGGAGGTATGTTGGGTCCCACGGCATTTGGAGAGGGCATCTGATTGGAGT
GAGAAAGTGGCTGGGTCATTCCCATTGGGCTGAGGGTTGGCATCGGAACCACGGGGTTTGGACCTGAAAT
TCGAGGATTCTGTGTATTAATGCCCATTCCTGGCATATTATTCATTGATGGCAAGTTGGGAGAACGAGCT
GGAGGGGAGTCGTCATCTGAGCTGGCCACAGTCTTGATAGCATCATGGTATAACGGGGTGGAACTGGGCA
TTGCAAACTTGGACATTCGAGACATCATAATAGAGAGTGGGTTCTGGGAAAGGGTTGGCTCTGGAGGCAT
GGTATAAGGTGTACTAGAGGGAAGACTTCCAGGGATATTCACAGAGGCAGGCTGGCTGGCTGTAGGAGGT
GGGGGGCCACCTGACTCTACATTTCCCAGCATGGCTGGGGAGGCCATGGTGAGGGGTGCTTTATGGTTTG
GAGGGATCCCAGGACTCTGAAGGGGAGGTTTTGGAGAAGAGGTCCATCCAGGTGACGGGGCAGGAAGTGA
TGGAGACTTGAGGTGGACAGGTGAAGCAGCAGCAGACCCCAAAACAGGGGGGGACTTAATGGAAGCAGCA
GCAGCTGGGCCCGCCAGCATGCCTGCCAGCTGCGATGGAGTCTGGGGGGACTTGAGGTTCCCCGAGGGCG
AGCCCAGCATTGGTGACTGGACTTGGTGCATCGTGGGAGACTTCAGAGGGTTAATGCCTGGGGAATGCAC
CTGGCTGCCTGCCACAGATATATCCAAGGGCTTCCGCCCCAGGCCGCGCTGAACTGGAGGAGCTGTGTTG
AGGCTGGTGGGGTTACTGGAAGGGTTGAGAGGTAGTGGTGGCATATGACTGAGCCGGCTGTTAGTCCTCT
GGTCGGGCCCAATTGGTTCTCTGAGATTCCGCAAGCCACTGTTGCTGCCTGGACCCTGAGACATGGGAAG
GAATGGTCTGGGGCCCATGCCATACTCCTGCTGGGGGTGCTCACCAAATGGCAGTGGCACCATCTTCTGC
TGAGCAGGCAGCATGTCTGAGCCACCTGGGCGTAATTTCAGCATCTCCTCAGGGCCCGCCCCAGCCTCTC
TCATCTTCTGAGGTATCATCTGAGAGTTGGATCCCATGTTGACATTTAGATTGACATCTCCCTTCATCCC
ACTAGGAACCATCCCAAACTCAAGTTCCCGACCAGGGCCCATCTGTGGGGGAATTCCTTTTGGAAAGTCA
CCCCTAGAAGGACTCAGAGGGCCCTCAACTGGTATTCGAGGGAAAATGGGGTTATTCCCAGGCTCCATGT
GGCGCTGGGAGCCTGGAATCATCCTGTTCATCTCCATGCTGGGCCTGATGCCTTCCATGGCCATCCCTGG
GGGGAGACCCAGCTGTTTCTCTGCCAGCTGCTGCTGAAACATCTCTTCAGACAATCCTTGGGGGTTTGGG
AAGCGTTCCCCTCGGCCAGGACCGCTGAAAATGCCCTGGCCAGGAGGAAAATTTCGACCATCTGGGATTT
TTGGCACATCATCTGGCCAACTGACTCCAGAAAGACCTGGTCTAGATGCAGGGTTGGGGACATTCGGCCC
TTCCATTTCAGAGTTTATCATGCCTGCAAATCCAGGGAGGCGCATCTGGCTCCCTGGCATGTTGGGGTGG
GGAGCCATGCCCCTCGGGGGCAGAGAATGTGGCATGTTGATACCATCA
Features (pLannotate 1.2.2; 9 found; start..end, strand, type, name):
   1708..1726    -  promoter       T7 promoter: promoter for bacteriophage T7 RNA polymerase
   1770..1902    -  intron         chimeric intron: chimera between introns from human β-globin and immunoglobulin heavy chain genes
   2041..2240    -  promoter       CMV promoter: human cytomegalovirus (CMV) immediate early promoter
   2242..2607    -  enhancer       CMV enhancer: human cytomegalovirus immediate early enhancer
   2672..2755    +  CDS            large T antigen (fragment): large T antigen from SV40 (simian virus 40)
   2778..2899    +  polyA_signal   SV40 poly(A) signal: SV40 polyadenylation signal
   2925..2974    -  CDS            SET1 (fragment): solubility-enhancement tag derived from T7 phage gene 10B
   2981..3036    -  misc_feature   MCS: pUC18/19 multiple cloning site
   3045..1604    -  CDS            BCL9 (across the origin): BCL9_HUMAN - Experimental evidence at protein level: Swiss-Prot protein existence level 1. Involved in signal transduction through the Wnt pathway. Promotes beta-catenin's transcriptional activity (By similarity). From Homo sapiens (Human).
