[The description below was written by a language model from this plasmid's Addgene catalogue record and pLannotate feature annotations shown in this document.]
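Description:
CMV/LgBiT-SmBiT Fusion Control Vector is a mammalian expression plasmid built on the pF5A CMV-neo Flexi Vector backbone. It carries no separate insert. Its payload is a backbone-encoded fusion of the two NanoLuc Binary Technology subunits, LgBiT and SmBiT. In the depositor sequence (5,787 nt), transcription is driven by the human cytomegalovirus immediate-early enhancer and promoter, followed by a chimeric β-globin/immunoglobulin intron that generally improves expression. A T7 promoter sits just upstream of the coding region and would allow in vitro transcription. The annotation detects the coding region as a fragment of human codon-optimized NanoLuc, consistent with LgBiT. The short SmBiT peptide is not annotated separately. A remnant multiple cloning site, a partial T7 terminator and an SV40 polyadenylation signal lie downstream.

For stable selection in mammalian cells, an SV40 enhancer/early promoter drives the neo gene with a synthetic poly(A) signal, conferring G418 resistance. Propagation in bacteria relies on a high-copy ColE1/pUC-type origin, with a cer site that helps keep the plasmid monomeric. The catalogue lists kanamycin as the bacterial selection, whereas the depositor sequence annotation shows an AmpR cassette alongside neo; the record does not resolve this discrepancy.

The repository's sequencing result (5,718 nt) differs in length from the depositor sequence. Its table recovers the CMV, intron, T7 and SV40 poly(A) elements, but assigns one large origin-spanning region to BCL9, which is probably an annotation artefact. Because the two complementing subunits are joined in one polypeptide, the construct presumably serves as a constitutively luminescent positive control for NanoBiT protein-interaction assays, though the record states only that it expresses the fusion.
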