Addgene plasmid #237038: CMV/LgBiT-SmBiT Fusion Control Vector
Purpose: (Empty Backbone) Express LgBiT-SmBiT Fusion Protein in Mammalian Cells under a CMV promoter
Depositing lab: Promega Corporation.
Backbone
  Vector backbone: pF5A CMV-neo Flexi(R) Vector
  Vector type: Mammalian Expression
  Selectable markers: Neomycin (select with G418)
  Tag / fusion protein: LgBiT-SmBiT (N terminal on backbone)
Growth in bacteria
  Bacterial resistance: Kanamycin, 50 μg/mL
  Growth temperature: 37°C
  Growth strain: DH5alpha
  Copy number: High Copy
Gene/Insert
  Gene/Insert name: None
  Mutation: None
  Tag / fusion protein: LgBiT-SmBiT (N terminal on backbone)
Terms and licenses: Academic/Nonprofit Terms; Industry Terms
How to cite: CMV/LgBiT-SmBiT Fusion Control Vector was a gift from Promega Corporation (Addgene plasmid # 237038)
